>Addgene plasmid #138430 | pcDNA4/TO-ORF24 L74A_L75A-3xFLAG | depositor full sequence | sequence record 267310 | pcDNA4/TO-ORF24 L74A_L75A-3xFLAG sequence 7371 bps
GACGGATCGGGAGATCTCCCGATCCCCTATGGTGCACTCTCAGTACAATCTGCTCTGATGCCGCATAGTT
AAGCCAGTATCTGCTCCCTGCTTGTGTGTTGGAGGTCGCTGAGTAGTGCGCGAGCAAAATTTAAGCTACA
ACAAGGCAAGGCTTGACCGACAATTGCATGAAGAATCTGCTTAGGGTTAGGCGTTTTGCGCTGCTTCGCG
ATGTACGGGCCAGATATACGCGTTGACATTGATTATTGACTAGTTATTAATAGTAATCAATTACGGGGTC
ATTAGTTCATAGCCCATATATGGAGTTCCGCGTTACATAACTTACGGTAAATGGCCCGCCTGGCTGACCG
CCCAACGACCCCCGCCCATTGACGTCAATAATGACGTATGTTCCCATAGTAACGCCAATAGGGACTTTCC
ATTGACGTCAATGGGTGGAGTATTTACGGTAAACTGCCCACTTGGCAGTACATCAAGTGTATCATATGCC
AAGTACGCCCCCTATTGACGTCAATGACGGTAAATGGCCCGCCTGGCATTATGCCCAGTACATGACCTTA
TGGGACTTTCCTACTTGGCAGTACATCTACGTATTAGTCATCGCTATTACCATGGTGATGCGGTTTTGGC
AGTACATCAATGGGCGTGGATAGCGGTTTGACTCACGGGGATTTCCAAGTCTCCACCCCATTGACGTCAA
TGGGAGTTTGTTTTGGAACCAAAATCAACGGGACTTTCCAAAATGTCGTAACAACTCCGCCCCATTGACG
CAAATGGGCGGTAGGCGTGTACGGTGGGAGGTCTATATAAGCAGAGCTCTCCCTATCAGTGATAGAGATC
TCCCTATCAGTGATAGAGATCGTCGACGAGCTCGTTTAGTGAACCGTCAGATCGCCTGGAGACGCCATCC
ACGCTGTTTTGACCTCCATAGAAGACACCGGGACCGATCCAGCCTCCGGACTCTAGCGTTTAAACTTAAG
CTTGGTACCGAGCTCGGATCCATGGCAGCGCTCGAGGGCCCCCTACTACTGCCACCGAGCGCCTCCCTGA
CGACGAGTCCGCAGACCACGTGTTATCAAGCGACTTGGGAATCACAGCTGGAAATATTCTGCTGTCTGGC
CACCAACTCGCACCTGCAGGCAGAGCTGACCTTAGAAGGTCTTGATAAGATGATGCAGCCCGAGCCCACC
TTTTTCGCCTGCAGAGCGATACGCAGACTAGCCGCGGGGGAACGCCTCCACCCTTTTATACATCAAGAAG
GGACTCTTTTGGGAAAAGTGGGTCGACGGTACAGCGGCGAAGGTTTAATAATTGACGGTGGTGGAGTGTT
TACGCGCGGACAGATAGACACCGACAACTACCTACCTGCGGTGGGATCATGGGAACTTACCGATGATTGT
GATAAACCCTGCGAATTCAGGGAGCTACGCTCGCTGTATCTTCCCGCGCTACTAACGTGCACCATATGTT
ACAAAGCCATGTTCAGGATAGTGTGCAGGTACCTGGAGTTCTGGGAGTTCGAACAGTGTTTTCATGCGTT
TCTGGCGGTGTTGCCCCATAGTCTACAACCCACAATCTATCAAAATTATTTTGCACTCCTGGAGAGCCTG
AAGCATCTCTCGTTTTCAATAATGCCACCCGCATCCCCAGACGCACAGCTACATTTTTTAAAGTTTAACA
TCGGCAGCTTCATGGCCACGTGGGGGTGGCACGGAGAGCTGGTCTCGCTGCGCCGTGCCATCGCTCACAA
CGTAGAGCGACTGCCCACCGTGCTGAAGAACCTGTCGAAACAGAGTAAGCACCAGGACGTCAAGGTTAAC
GGACGGGATCTGGTGGGCTTTCAGCTGGCTCTAAACCAGCTCGTGTCCCGTCTGCACGTAAAAATCCAAC
GCAAGGACCCCGGACCAAAGCCATACAGGGTGGTCGTCAGTACCCCAGATTGTACCTACTATCTAGTGTA
TCCGGGCACACCGGCCATCTACAGACTCGTCATGTGTATGGCAGTGGCAGACTGCATCGGCCACTCGTGC
AGCGGACTGCACCCCTGCGCAAACTTTTTAGGCACCCACGAGACACCGCGTCTCCTGGCGGCGACGCTTT
CAAGAATCCGGTACGCGCCGAAAGACCGGCGAGCAGCCATGAAGGGAAATTTGCAGGCGTGCTTCCAACG
ATACGCGGCCACGGACGCGCGGACTCTGGGCAGCTCCACAGTGTCAGACATGCTGGAACCCACAAAACAC
GTCAGTTTGGAAAACTTCAAGATCACCATATTCAACACCAACATGGTGATTAACACTAAGATAAGCTGCC
ACGTTCCTAACACCCTGCAAAAGACTATTTTAAACATCCCCAGATTGACCAACAATTTTGTTATACGAAA
GTACTCCGTAAAGGAACCTTCTTTTACCATAAGCGTGTTTTTTTCCGACAACATGTGTCAAGGCACCGCA
ATAAACATCAACATCAGTGGGGACATGCTGCACTTTCTCTTCGCAATGGGTACGCTGAAATGCTTTCTGC
CAATCAGGCACATATTTCCTGTATCGATAGCAAATTGGAACTCCACGTTGGACCTGCACGGACTGGAAAA
CCAGTACATGGTGAGAATGGGGCGAAAAAACGTATTTTGGACCACAAACTTTCCATCTGTGGTCTCCAGC
AAGGATGGGCTAAACGTGTCCTGGTTTAAGGCCGCGACAGCCACGATTTCTAAAGTGTACGGGCAGCCTC
TTGTGGAACAGATTCGCCACGAGCTGGCGCCCATTCTCACGGACCAGCACGCGCGCATCGACGGAAACAA
AAATAGAATATTCTCCCTACTTGAGCACAGAAACCGTTCCCAAATACAGACGCTACACAAAAGGTTCCTG
GAGTGTCTGGTGGAATGCTGTTCGTTTCTCAGGCTTGACGTGGCTTGCATTAGGCGAGCCGCCGCCCGGG
GCCTGTTTGACTTCTCAAAGAAGATAATCAGTCACACTAAAAGCAAACACGAGTGCGCAGTACTGGGATA
TAAAAAGTGTAACCTAATCCCGAAAATCTATGCCCGAAACAAGAAGACCAGGCTAGACGAGTTGGGCCGC
AATGCAAACTTCATTTCGTTCGTCGCCACCACGGGTCATCGGTTCGCCGCTCTAAAGCCACAAATTGTCC
GTCACGCCATTCGCAAACTAGGCCTGCACTGGCGCCACCGAACGGCCGCGTCCAACGAGCAGACACCGCC
AGCCGATCCCCGCGTACGTTGCGTCCGTCCGCTGGTCTCAGGGCGGCCGCTCGAGGGAGGCGGTGGAGCC
GACTACAAGGACCACGACGGCGACTACAAGGACCACGACATCGACTACAAGGACGACGACGACAAGGGGC
CCGTTTAAACCCGCTGATCAGCCTCGACTGTGCCTTCTAGTTGCCAGCCATCTGTTGTTTGCCCCTCCCC
CGTGCCTTCCTTGACCCTGGAAGGTGCCACTCCCACTGTCCTTTCCTAATAAAATGAGGAAATTGCATCG
CATTGTCTGAGTAGGTGTCATTCTATTCTGGGGGGTGGGGTGGGGCAGGACAGCAAGGGGGAGGATTGGG
AAGACAATAGCAGGCATGCTGGGGATGCGGTGGGCTCTATGGCTTCTGAGGCGGAAAGAACCAGCTGGGG
CTCTAGGGGGTATCCCC
[124 nt withheld, positions 3658-3781]
C
[91 nt withheld, positions 3783-3873]
A
[49 nt withheld, positions 3875-3923]
CCTTTGACGTTGGAGTCCACGTTCTTT
[37 nt withheld, positions 3951-3987]
ACCCTATCTCGGTCTATTCTTTTGATTTATAAGGGATTTTGCCGATTTCGGCCTATTGGTTAAAAAATGA
GCTGATTTAACAAAAATTTAACGCGAATTAATTCTGTGGAATGTGTGTCAGTTAGGGTGTGGAAAGTCCC
CAGGCTCCCCAGCAGGCAGAAGTATGCAAAGCATGCATCTCAATTAGTCAGCAACCAGGTGTGGAAAGTC
CCCAGGCTCCCCAGCAGGCAGAAGTATGCAAAGCATGCATCTCAATTAGTCAGCAACCATAGTCCCGCCC
CTAACTCCGCCCATCCCGCCCCTAACTCCGCCCAGTTCCGCCCATTCTCCGCCCCATGGCTGACTAATTT
TTTTTATTTATGCAGAGGCCGAGGCCGCCTCTGCCTCTGAGCTATTCCAGAAGTAGTGAGGAGGCTTTTT
TGGAGGCCTAGGCTTTTGCAAAAAGCTCCCGGGAGCTTGTATATCCATTTTCGGATCTGATCAGCACGTG
TTGACAATTAATCATCGGCATAGTATATCGGCATAGTATAATACGACAAGGTGAGGAACTAAACCATGGC
CAAGTTGACCAGTGCCGTTCCGGTGCTCACCGCGCGCGACGTCGCCGGAGCGGTCGAGTTCTGGACCGAC
CGGCTCGGGTTCTCCCGGGACTTCGTGGAGGACGACTTCGCCGGTGTGGTCCGGGACGACGTGACCCTGT
TCATCAGCGCGGTCCAGGACCAGGTGGTGCCGGACAACACCCTGGCCTGGGTGTGGGTGCGCGGCCTGGA
CGAGCTGTACGCCGAGTGGTCGGAGGTCGTGTCCACGAACTTCCGGGACGCCTCCGGGCCGGCCATGACC
GAGATCGGCGAGCAGCCGTGGGGGCGGGAGTTCGCCCTGCGCGACCCGGCCGGCAACTGCGTGCACTTCG
TGGCCGAGGAGCAGGACTGACACGTGCTACGAGATTTCGATTCCACCGCCGCCTTCTATGAAAGGTTGGG
CTTCGGAATCGTTTTCCGGGACGCCGGCTGGATGATCCTCCAGCGCGGGGATCTCATGCTGGAGTTCTTC
GCCCACCCCAACTTGTTTATTGCAGCTTATAATGGTTACAAATAAAGCAATAGCATCACAAATTTCACAA
ATAAAGCATTTTTTTCACTGCATTCTAGTTGTGGTTTGTCCAAACTCATCAATGTATCTTATCATGTCTG
TATACCGTCGACCTCTAGCTAGAGCTTGGCGTAATCATGGTCATAGCTGTTTCCTGTGTGAAATTGTTAT
CCGCTCACAATTCCACACAACATACGAGCCGGAAGCATAAAGTGTAAAGCCTGGGGTGCCTAATGAGTGA
GCTAACTCACATTAATTGCGTTGCGCTCACTGCCCGCTTTCCAGTCGGGAAACCTGTCGTGCCAGCTGCA
TTAATGAATCGGCCAACGCGCGGGGAGAGGCGGTTTGCGTATTGGGCGCTCTTCCGCTTCCTCGCTCACT
GACTCGCTGCGCTCGGTCGTTCGGCTGCGGCGAGCGGTATCAGCTCACTCAAAGGCGGTAATACGGTTAT
CCACAGAATCAGGGGATAACGCAGGAAAGAACATGTGAGCAAAAGGCCAGCAAAAGGCCAGGAACCGTAA
AAAGGCCGCGTTGCTGGCGTTTTTCCATAGGCTCCGCCCCCCTGACGAGCATCACAAAAATCGACGCTCA
AGTCAGAGGTGGCGAAACCCGACAGGACTATAAAGATACCAGGCGTTTCCCCCTGGAAGCTCCCTCGTGC
GCTCTCCTGTTCCGACCCTGCCGCTTACCGGATACCTGTCCGCCTTTCTCCCTTCGGGAAGCGTGGCGCT
TTCTCATAGCTCACGCTGTAGGTATCTCAGTTCGGTGTAGGTCGTTCGCTCCAAGCTGGGCTGTGTGCAC
GAACCCCCCGTTCAGCCCGACCGCTGCGCCTTATCCGGTAACTATCGTCTTGAGTCCAACCCGGTAAGAC
ACGACTTATCGCCACTGGCAGCAGCCACTGGTAACAGGATTAGCAGAGCGAGGTATGTAGGCGGTGCTAC
AGAGTTCTTGAAGTGGTGGCCTAACTACGGCTACACTAGAAGAACAGTATTTGGTATCTGCGCTCTGCTG
AAGCCAGTTACCTTCGGAAAAAGAGTTGGTAGCTCTTGATCCGGCAAACAAACCACCGCTGGTAGCGGTT
TTTTTGTTTGCAAGCAGCAGATTACGCGCAGAAAAAAAGGATCTCAAGAAGATCCTTTGATCTTTTCTAC
GGGGTCTGACGCTCAGTGGAACGAAAACTCACGTTAAGGGATTTTGGTCATGAGATTATCAAAAAGGATC
TTCACCTAGATCCTTTTAAATTAAAAATGAAGTTTTAAATCAATCTAAAGTATATATGAGTAAACTTGGT
CTGACAGTTACCAATGCTTAATCAGTGAGGCACCTATCTCAGCGATCTGTCTATTTCGTTCATCCATAGT
TGCCTGACTCCCCGTCGTGTAGATAACTACGATACGGGAGGGCTTACCATCTGGCCCCAGTGCTGCAATG
ATACCGCGAGACCCACGCTCACCGGCTCCAGATTTATCAGCAATAAACCAGCCAGCCGGAAGGGCCGAGC
GCAGAAGTGGTCCTGCAACTTTATCCGCCTCCATCCAGTCTATTAATTGTTGCCGGGAAGCTAGAGTAAG
TAGTTCGCCAGTTAATAGTTTGCGCAACGTTGTTGCCATTGCTACAGGCATCGTGGTGTCACGCTCGTCG
TTTGGTATGGCTTCATTCAGCTCCGGTTCCCAACGATCAAGGCGAGTTACATGATCCCCCATGTTGTGCA
AAAAAGCGGTTAGCTCCTTCGGTCCTCCGATCGTTGTCAGAAGTAAGTTGGCCGCAGTGTTATCACTCAT
GGTTATGGCAGCACTGCATAATTCTCTTACTGTCATGCCATCCGTAAGATGCTTTTCTGTGACTGGTGAG
TACTCAACCAAGTCATTCTGAGAATAGTGTATGCGGCGACCGAGTTGCTCTTGCCCGGCGTCAATACGGG
ATAATACCGCGCCACATAGCAGAACTTTAAAAGTGCTCATCATTGGAAAACGTTCTTCGGGGCGAAAACT
CTCAAGGATCTTACCGCTGTTGAGATCCAGTTCGATGTAACCCACTCGTGCACCCAACTGATCTTCAGCA
TCTTTTACTTTCACCAGCGTTTCTGGGTGAGCAAAAACAGGAAGGCAAAATGCCGCAAAAAAGGGAATAA
GGGCGACACGGAAATGTTGAATACTCATACTCTTCCTTTTTCAATATTATTGAAGCATTTATCAGGGTTA
TTGTCTCATGAGCGGATACATATTTGAATGTATTTAGAAAAATAAACAAATAGGGGTTCCGCGCACATTT
CCCCGAAAAGTGCCACCTGACGTC
Features (pLannotate 1.2.2; 24 found; start..end, strand, type, name):
     28..80      -  misc_feature   bom (fragment): basis of mobility region from pBR322
    235..614     +  enhancer       CMV enhancer: human cytomegalovirus immediate early enhancer
    687..704     -  promoter       CMV promoter (fragment): human cytomegalovirus (CMV) immediate early promoter
    767..818     +  promoter       CMVd2 promoter: truncated human cytomegalovirus (CMV) immediate early promoter that yields moderately reduced expression relative to the full-length promoter
    820..839     +  promoter       PLtetO-1 promoter (fragment): modified phage lambda PL promoter with tet operator sites (Lutz and Bujard, 1997)
    841..860     +  promoter       PLtetO-1 promoter (fragment): modified phage lambda PL promoter with tet operator sites (Lutz and Bujard, 1997)
    868..901     +  promoter       TRE3GV promoter (fragment): 3rd-generation Tet-responsive promoter that can be activated by binding of Tet-On® 3G, optimized for retroviral and lentiviral vectors
   1002..3257    +  CDS            ORF24: ORF24_HHV8P - Protein inferred from homology: Swiss-Prot protein existence level 3. From Human herpesvirus 8 type P (isolate GK18) (HHV-8) (Kaposi's sarcoma-associated herpesvirus).
   3336..3356    +  CDS            FLAG (fragment): FLAG® epitope tag, followed by an enterokinase cleavage site
   3388..3612    +  polyA_signal   bGH poly(A) signal: bovine growth hormone polyadenylation signal
   3616..3637    +  promoter       SV40 promoter (fragment): SV40 enhancer and early promoter
   3658..4086    +  rep_origin     f1 ori (sequence partly withheld): f1 bacteriophage origin of replication; arrow indicates direction of (+) strand synthesis
   4100..4429    +  promoter       SV40 promoter: SV40 enhancer and early promoter
   4477..4524    +  promoter       EM7 promoter: synthetic bacterial promoter&nbsp
   4543..4917    +  CDS            BleoR: antibiotic-binding protein; Sh ble from Streptoalloteichus hindustanus; confers resistance to bleomycin, phleomycin, and Zeocin™
   4927..5052    +  CDS            ble (fragment): BLE_KLEPN - Experimental evidence at protein level: Swiss-Prot protein existence level 1. Binding protein with a strong affinity to the bleomycin family of antibiotics. Binds to CL990; an antimitotic-antibiotic compound. From Klebsiella pneumoniae.
   5047..5168    +  polyA_signal   SV40 poly(A) signal: SV40 polyadenylation signal
   5241..5257    -  protein_bind   lac operator: The lac repressor binds to the lac operator to inhibit transcription in E. coli. This inhibition can be relieved by adding lactose or isopropyl-β-D-thiogalactopyranoside (IPTG). lac repressor encoded by lacI
   5265..5295    -  promoter       lac promoter: promoter for the E. coli lac operon
   5310..5331    -  protein_bind   CAP binding site: CAP binding activates transcription in the presence of cAMP. E. coli catabolite activator protein
   5344..5436    -  CDS            lacI (fragment): lac repressor; lacI; The lac repressor binds to the lac operator to inhibit transcription in E. coli. This inhibition can be relieved by adding lactose or isopropyl-β-D-thiogalactopyranoside (IPTG).
   5619..6204    -  rep_origin     ori: high-copy-number ColE1/pMB1/pBR322/pUC origin of replication
   6375..7235    -  CDS            AmpR: β-lactamase; bla; confers resistance to ampicillin, carbenicillin, and related antibiotics
   7236..7340    -  promoter       AmpR promoter: bla
