>Addgene plasmid #138430 | pcDNA4/TO-ORF24 L74A_L75A-3xFLAG | addgene full sequence | sequence record 272752 | Addgene NGS Result
GACATTGATTATTGACTAGTTATTAATAGTAATCAATTACGGGGTCATTAGTTCATAGCCCATATATGGA
GTTCCGCGTTACATAACTTACGGTAAATGGCCCGCCTGGCTGACCGCCCAACGACCCCCGCCCATTGACG
TCAATAATGACGTATGTTCCCATAGTAACGCCAATAGGGACTTTCCATTGACGTCAATGGGTGGAGTATT
TACGGTAAACTGCCCACTTGGCAGTACATCAAGTGTATCATATGCCAAGTACGCCCCCTATTGACGTCAA
TGACGGTAAATGGCCCGCCTGGCATTATGCCCAGTACATGACCTTATGGGACTTTCCTACTTGGCAGTAC
ATCTACGTATTAGTCATCGCTATTACCATGGTGATGCGGTTTTGGCAGTACATCAATGGGCGTGGATAGC
GGTTTGACTCACGGGGATTTCCAAGTCTCCACCCCATTGACGTCAATGGGAGTTTGTTTTGGCACCAAAA
TCAACGGGACTTTCCAAAATGTCGTAACAACTCCGCCCCATTGACGCAAATGGGCGGTAGGCGTGTACGG
TGGGAGGTCTATATAAGCAGAGCTCTCCCTATCAGTGATAGAGATCTCCCTATCAGTGATAGAGATCGTC
GACGAGCTCGTTTAGTGAACCGTCAGATCGCCTGGAGACGCCATCCACGCTGTTTTGACCTCCATAGAAG
ACACCGGGACCGATCCAGCCTCCGGACTCTAGCGTTTAAACTTAAGCTTGGTACCGAGCTCGGATCCATG
GCAGCGCTCGAGGGCCCCCTACTACTGCCACCGAGCGCCTCCCTGACGACGAGTCCGCAGACCACGTGTT
ATCAAGCGACTTGGGAATCACAGCTGGAAATATTCTGCTGTCTGGCCACCAACTCGCACCTGCAGGCAGA
GCTGACCTTAGAAGGTCTTGATAAGATGATGCAGCCCGAGCCCACCTTTTTCGCCTGCAGAGCGATACGC
AGACTAGCCGCGGGGGAACGCCTCCACCCTTTTATACATCAAGAAGGGACTCTTTTGGGAAAAGTGGGTC
GACGGTACAGCGGCGAAGGTTTAATAATTGACGGTGGTGGAGTGTTTACGCGCGGACAGATAGACACCGA
CAACTACCTACCTGCGGTGGGATCATGGGAACTTACCGATGATTGTGATAAACCCTGCGAATTCAGGGAG
CTACGCTCGCTGTATCTTCCCGCGCTACTAACGTGCACCATATGTTACAAAGCCATGTTCAGGATAGTGT
GCAGGTACCTGGAGTTCTGGGAGTTCGAACAGTGTTTTCATGCGTTTCTGGCGGTGTTGCCCCATAGTCT
ACAACCCACAATCTATCAAAATTATTTTGCACTCCTGGAGAGCCTGAAGCATCTCTCGTTTTCAATAATG
CCACCCGCATCCCCAGACGCACAGCTACATTTTTTAAAGTTTAACATCGGCAGCTTCATGGCCACGTGGG
GGTGGCACGGAGAGCTGGTCTCGCTGCGCCGTGCCATCGCTCACAACGTAGAGCGACTGCCCACCGTGCT
GAAGAACCTGTCGAAACAGAGTAAGCACCAGGACGTCAAGGTTAACGGACGGGATCTGGTGGGCTTTCAG
CTGGCTCTAAACCAGCTCGTGTCCCGTCTGCACGTAAAAATCCAACGCAAGGACCCCGGACCAAAGCCAT
ACAGGGTGGTCGTCAGTACCCCAGATTGTACCTACTATCTAGTGTATCCGGGCACACCGGCCATCTACAG
ACTCGTCATGTGTATGGCAGTGGCAGACTGCATCGGCCACTCGTGCAGCGGACTGCACCCCTGCGCAAAC
TTTTTAGGCACCCACGAGACACCGCGTCTCCTGGCGGCGACGCTTTCAAGAATCCGGTACGCGCCGAAAG
ACCGGCGAGCAGCCATGAAGGGAAATTTGCAGGCGTGCTTCCAACGATACGCGGCCACGGACGCGCGGAC
TCTGGGCAGCTCCACAGTGTCAGACATGCTGGAACCCACAAAACACGTCAGTTTGGAAAACTTCAAGATC
ACCATATTCAACACCAACATGGTGATTAACACTAAGATAAGCTGCCACGTTCCTAACACCCTGCAAAAGA
CTATTTTAAACATCCCCAGATTGACCAACAATTTTGTTATACGAAAGTACTCCGTAAAGGAACCTTCTTT
TACCATAAGCGTGTTTTTTTCCGACAACATGTGTCAAGGCACCGCAATAAACATCAACATCAGTGGGGAC
ATGCTGCACTTTCTCTTCGCAATGGGTACGCTGAAATGCTTTCTGCCAATCAGGCACATATTTCCTGTAT
CGATAGCAAATTGGAACTCCACGTTGGACCTGCACGGACTGGAAAACCAGTACATGGTGAGAATGGGGCG
AAAAAACGTATTTTGGACCACAAACTTTCCATCTGTGGTCTCCAGCAAGGATGGGCTAAACGTGTCCTGG
TTTAAGGCCGCGACAGCCACGATTTCTAAAGTGTACGGGCAGCCTCTTGTGGAACAGATTCGCCACGAGC
TGGCGCCCATTCTCACGGACCAGCACGCGCGCATCGACGGAAACAAAAATAGAATATTCTCCCTACTTGA
GCACAGAAACCGTTCCCAAATACAGACGCTACACAAAAGGTTCCTGGAGTGTCTGGTGGAATGCTGTTCG
TTTCTCAGGCTTGACGTGGCTTGCATTAGGCGAGCCGCCGCCCGGGGCCTGTTTGACTTCTCAAAGAAGA
TAATCAGTCACACTAAAAGCAAACACGAGTGCGCAGTACTGGGATATAAAAAGTGTAACCTAATCCCGAA
AATCTATGCCCGAAACAAGAAGACCAGGCTAGACGAGTTGGGCCGCAATGCAAACTTCATTTCGTTCGTC
GCCACCACGGGTCATCGGTTCGCCGCTCTAAAGCCACAAATTGTCCGTCACGCCATTCGCAAACTAGGCC
TGCACTGGCGCCACCGAACGGCCGCGTCCAACGAGCAGACACCGCCAGCCGATCCCCGCGTACGTTGCGT
CCGTCCGCTGGTCTCAGGGCGGCCGCTCGAGGGAGGCGGTGGAGCCGACTACAAGGACCACGACGGCGAC
TACAAGGACCACGACATCGACTACAAGGACGACGACGACAAGGGGCCCGTTTAAACCCGCTGATCAGCCT
CGACTGTGCCTTCTAGTTGCCAGCCATCTGTTGTTTGCCCCTCCCCCGTGCCTTCCTTGACCCTGGAAGG
TGCCACTCCCACTGTCCTTTCCTAATAAAATGAGGAAATTGCATCGCATTGTCTGAGTAGGTGTCATTCT
ATTCTGGGGGGTGGGGTGGGGCAGGACAGCAAGGGGGAGGATTGGGAAGACAATAGCAGGCATGCTGGGG
ATGCGGTGGGCTCTATGGCTTCTGAGGCGGAAAGAACCAGCTGGGGCTCTAGGGGGTATCCCC
[124 nt withheld, positions 3424-3547]
C
[91 nt withheld, positions 3549-3639]
A
[49 nt withheld, positions 3641-3689]
CCTTTGACGTTGGAGTCCACGTTCTTT
[37 nt withheld, positions 3717-3753]
ACCCTATCTCGGTCTATTCTTTTGATTTATAAGGGATTTTGCCGATTTCGGCCTATTGGTTAAAAAATGA
GCTGATTTAACAAAAATTTAACGCGAATTAATTCTGTGGAATGTGTGTCAGTTAGGGTGTGGAAAGTCCC
CAGGCTCCCCAGCAGGCAGAAGTATGCAAAGCATGCATCTCAATTAGTCAGCAACCAGGTGTGGAAAGTC
CCCAGGCTCCCCAGCAGGCAGAAGTATGCAAAGCATGCATCTCAATTAGTCAGCAACCATAGTCCCGCCC
CTAACTCCGCCCATCCCGCCCCTAACTCCGCCCAGTTCCGCCCATTCTCCGCCCCATGGCTGACTAATTT
TTTTTATTTATGCAGAGGCCGAGGCCGCCTCTGCCTCTGAGCTATTCCAGAAGTAGTGAGGAGGCTTTTT
TGGAGGCCTAGGCTTTTGCAAAAAGCTCCCGGGAGCTTGTATATCCATTTTCGGATCTGATCAGCACGTG
TTGACAATTAATCATCGGCATAGTATATCGGCATAGTATAATACGACAAGGTGAGGAACTAAACCATGGC
CAAGTTGACCAGTGCCGTTCCGGTGCTCACCGCGCGCGACGTCGCCGGAGCGGTCGAGTTCTGGACCGAC
CGGCTCGGGTTCTCCCGGGACTTCGTGGAGGACGACTTCGCCGGTGTGGTCCGGGACGACGTGACCCTGT
TCATCAGCGCGGTCCAGGACCAGGTGGTGCCGGACAACACCCTGGCCTGGGTGTGGGTGCGCGGCCTGGA
CGAGCTGTACGCCGAGTGGTCGGAGGTCGTGTCCACGAACTTCCGGGACGCCTCCGGGCCGGCCATGACC
GAGATCGGCGAGCAGCCGTGGGGGCGGGAGTTCGCCCTGCGCGACCCGGCCGGCAACTGCGTGCACTTCG
TGGCCGAGGAGCAGGACTGACACGTGCTACGAGATTTCGATTCCACCGCCGCCTTCTATGAAAGGTTGGG
CTTCGGAATCGTTTTCCGGGACGCCGGCTGGATGATCCTCCAGCGCGGGGATCTCATGCTGGAGTTCTTC
GCCCACCCCAACTTGTTTATTGCAGCTTATAATGGTTACAAATAAAGCAATAGCATCACAAATTTCACAA
ATAAAGCATTTTTTTCACTGCATTCTAGTTGTGGTTTGTCCAAACTCATCAATGTATCTTATCATGTCTG
TATACCGTCGACCTCTAGCTAGAGCTTGGCGTAATCATGGTCATAGCTGTTTCCTGTGTGAAATTGTTAT
CCGCTCACAATTCCACACAACATACGAGCCGGAAGCATAAAGTGTAAAGCCTGGGGTGCCTAATGAGTGA
GCTAACTCACATTAATTGCGTTGCGCTCACTGCCCGCTTTCCAGTCGGGAAACCTGTCGTGCCAGCTGCA
TTAATGAATCGGCCAACGCGCGGGGAGAGGCGGTTTGCGTATTGGGCGCTCTTCCGCTTCCTCGCTCACT
GACTCGCTGCGCTCGGTCGTTCGGCTGCGGCGAGCGGTATCAGCTCACTCAAAGGCGGTAATACGGTTAT
CCACAGAATCAGGGGATAACGCAGGAAAGAACATGTGAGCAAAAGGCCAGCAAAAGGCCAGGAACCGTAA
AAAGGCCGCGTTGCTGGCGTTTTTCCATAGGCTCCGCCCCCCTGACGAGCATCACAAAAATCGACGCTCA
AGTCAGAGGTGGCGAAACCCGACAGGACTATAAAGATACCAGGCGTTTCCCCCTGGAAGCTCCCTCGTGC
GCTCTCCTGTTCCGACCCTGCCGCTTACCGGATACCTGTCCGCCTTTCTCCCTTCGGGAAGCGTGGCGCT
TTCTCATAGCTCACGCTGTAGGTATCTCAGTTCGGTGTAGGTCGTTCGCTCCAAGCTGGGCTGTGTGCAC
GAACCCCCCGTTCAGCCCGACCGCTGCGCCTTATCCGGTAACTATCGTCTTGAGTCCAACCCGGTAAGAC
ACGACTTATCGCCACTGGCAGCAGCCACTGGTAACAGGATTAGCAGAGCGAGGTATGTAGGCGGTGCTAC
AGAGTTCTTGAAGTGGTGGCCTAACTACGGCTACACTAGAAGAACAGTATTTGGTATCTGCGCTCTGCTG
AAGCCAGTTACCTTCGGAAAAAGAGTTGGTAGCTCTTGATCCGGCAAACAAACCACCGCTGGTAGCGGTG
GTTTTTTTGTTTGCAAGCAGCAGATTACGCGCAGAAAAAAAGGATCTCAAGAAGATCCTTTGATCTTTTC
TACGGGGTCTGACGCTCAGTGGAACGAAAACTCACGTTAAGGGATTTTGGTCATGAGATTATCAAAAAGG
ATCTTCACCTAGATCCTTTTAAATTAAAAATGAAGTTTTAAATCAATCTAAAGTATATATGAGTAAACTT
GGTCTGACAGTTACCAATGCTTAATCAGTGAGGCACCTATCTCAGCGATCTGTCTATTTCGTTCATCCAT
AGTTGCCTGACTCCCCGTCGTGTAGATAACTACGATACGGGAGGGCTTACCATCTGGCCCCAGTGCTGCA
ATGATACCGCGAGACCCACGCTCACCGGCTCCAGATTTATCAGCAATAAACCAGCCAGCCGGAAGGGCCG
AGCGCAGAAGTGGTCCTGCAACTTTATCCGCCTCCATCCAGTCTATTAATTGTTGCCGGGAAGCTAGAGT
AAGTAGTTCGCCAGTTAATAGTTTGCGCAACGTTGTTGCCATTGCTACAGGCATCGTGGTGTCACGCTCG
TCGTTTGGTATGGCTTCATTCAGCTCCGGTTCCCAACGATCAAGGCGAGTTACATGATCCCCCATGTTGT
GCAAAAAAGCGGTTAGCTCCTTCGGTCCTCCGATCGTTGTCAGAAGTAAGTTGGCCGCAGTGTTATCACT
CATGGTTATGGCAGCACTGCATAATTCTCTTACTGTCATGCCATCCGTAAGATGCTTTTCTGTGACTGGT
GAGTACTCAACCAAGTCATTCTGAGAATAGTGTATGCGGCGACCGAGTTGCTCTTGCCCGGCGTCAATAC
GGGATAATACCGCGCCACATAGCAGAACTTTAAAAGTGCTCATCATTGGAAAACGTTCTTCGGGGCGAAA
ACTCTCAAGGATCTTACCGCTGTTGAGATCCAGTTCGATGTAACCCACTCGTGCACCCAACTGATCTTCA
GCATCTTTTACTTTCACCAGCGTTTCTGGGTGAGCAAAAACAGGAAGGCAAAATGCCGCAAAAAAGGGAA
TAAGGGCGACACGGAAATGTTGAATACTCATACTCTTCCTTTTTCAATATTATTGAAGCATTTATCAGGG
TTATTGTCTCATGAGCGGATACATATTTGAATGTATTTAGAAAAATAAACAAATAGGGGTTCCGCGCACA
TTTCCCCGAAAAGTGCCACCTGACGTCGACGGATCGGGAGATCTCCCGATCCCCTATGGTGCACTCTCAG
TACAATCTGCTCTGATGCCGCATAGTTAAGCCAGTATCTGCTCCCTGCTTGTGTGTTGGAGGTCGCTGAG
TAGTGCGCGAGCAAAATTTAAGCTACAACAAGGCAAGGCTTGACCGACAATTGCATGAAGAATCTGCTTA
GGGTTAGGCGTTTTGCGCTGCTTCGCGATGTACGGGCCAGATATACGCGTT
Features (pLannotate 1.2.2; 23 found; start..end, strand, type, name):
      1..380     +  enhancer       CMV enhancer: human cytomegalovirus immediate early enhancer
    381..584     +  promoter       CMV promoter: human cytomegalovirus (CMV) immediate early promoter
    586..605     +  promoter       PLtetO-1 promoter (fragment): modified phage lambda PL promoter with tet operator sites (Lutz and Bujard, 1997)
    607..626     +  promoter       PLtetO-1 promoter (fragment): modified phage lambda PL promoter with tet operator sites (Lutz and Bujard, 1997)
    634..667     +  promoter       TRE3GV promoter (fragment): 3rd-generation Tet-responsive promoter that can be activated by binding of Tet-On® 3G, optimized for retroviral and lentiviral vectors
    768..3023    +  CDS            ORF24: ORF24_HHV8P - Protein inferred from homology: Swiss-Prot protein existence level 3. From Human herpesvirus 8 type P (isolate GK18) (HHV-8) (Kaposi's sarcoma-associated herpesvirus).
   3102..3122    +  CDS            FLAG (fragment): FLAG® epitope tag, followed by an enterokinase cleavage site
   3154..3378    +  polyA_signal   bGH poly(A) signal: bovine growth hormone polyadenylation signal
   3382..3403    +  promoter       SV40 promoter (fragment): SV40 enhancer and early promoter
   3424..3852    +  rep_origin     f1 ori (sequence partly withheld): f1 bacteriophage origin of replication; arrow indicates direction of (+) strand synthesis
   3866..4195    +  promoter       SV40 promoter: SV40 enhancer and early promoter
   4243..4290    +  promoter       EM7 promoter: synthetic bacterial promoter&nbsp
   4309..4683    +  CDS            BleoR: antibiotic-binding protein; Sh ble from Streptoalloteichus hindustanus; confers resistance to bleomycin, phleomycin, and Zeocin™
   4693..4818    +  CDS            ble (fragment): BLE_KLEPN - Experimental evidence at protein level: Swiss-Prot protein existence level 1. Binding protein with a strong affinity to the bleomycin family of antibiotics. Binds to CL990; an antimitotic-antibiotic compound. From Klebsiella pneumoniae.
   4813..4934    +  polyA_signal   SV40 poly(A) signal: SV40 polyadenylation signal
   5007..5023    -  protein_bind   lac operator: The lac repressor binds to the lac operator to inhibit transcription in E. coli. This inhibition can be relieved by adding lactose or isopropyl-β-D-thiogalactopyranoside (IPTG). lac repressor encoded by lacI
   5031..5061    -  promoter       lac promoter: promoter for the E. coli lac operon
   5076..5097    -  protein_bind   CAP binding site: CAP binding activates transcription in the presence of cAMP. E. coli catabolite activator protein
   5110..5202    -  CDS            lacI (fragment): lac repressor; lacI; The lac repressor binds to the lac operator to inhibit transcription in E. coli. This inhibition can be relieved by adding lactose or isopropyl-β-D-thiogalactopyranoside (IPTG).
   5385..5973    -  rep_origin     ori: high-copy-number ColE1/pMB1/pBR322/pUC origin of replication
   6144..7004    -  CDS            AmpR: β-lactamase; bla; confers resistance to ampicillin, carbenicillin, and related antibiotics
   7005..7109    -  promoter       AmpR promoter: bla
   7168..7220    -  misc_feature   bom (fragment): basis of mobility region from pBR322
