[The description below was written by a language model from this plasmid's Addgene catalogue record and pLannotate feature annotations shown in this document.]
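Description:
pcDNA4/TO-ORF24 L74A_L75A-3xFLAG is a mammalian expression plasmid of about 7.4 kb, built on the Invitrogen pcDNA4/TO backbone. It encodes full-length ORF24 from Kaposi's sarcoma-associated herpesvirus (KSHV/HHV-8) with leucines 74 and 75 both changed to alanine. The 2,256 bp open reading frame sits downstream of the human CMV immediate-early enhancer and promoter. Two short tet operator matches lie between the promoter and the coding sequence, which is the hallmark of the "TO" backbone. In cells that express the Tet repressor, transcription is held off until tetracycline or doxycycline is added, while in ordinary cells the promoter behaves constitutively. A C-terminal 3xFLAG tag supplied by the backbone follows ORF24 for detection or immunoprecipitation, although the automated annotation picks up only a fragment of it. The transcript ends at the bovine growth hormone polyadenylation signal.

In E. coli the plasmid is maintained through a high-copy ColE1/pUC-type origin and ampicillin resistance (bla). An f1 origin is also present. A second cassette places the Sh ble gene under tandem SV40 early and bacterial EM7 promoters with an SV40 poly(A) signal, which allows Zeocin selection of stably transfected mammalian cells. The remaining lac promoter/operator, lacI and bom fragments are backbone remnants.

The associated publication describes ORF24 as the gammaherpesviral TATA-box-binding protein that contacts the C-terminal domain of host RNA polymerase II to drive late gene transcription. This double-alanine variant is presumably a point mutant for probing that function, though the record does not state its phenotype. The depositor and sequencing-derived records differ by 3 nt and in start coordinate but show the same feature layout.
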