Addgene plasmid #138430: pcDNA4/TO-ORF24 L74A_L75A-3xFLAG
Purpose: Expresses full-length ORF24 L74A/L75A with a C-terminal 3xFLAG tag in mammalian cells
Depositing lab: Britt Glaunsinger. Depositing organization: University of California, Berkeley. Publication: The gammaherpesviral TATA-box-binding protein directly interacts with the CTD of host RNA Pol II to direct late gene transcription. Castaneda AF, Didychuk AL, Louder RK, McCollum CO, Davis ZH, Nogales E, Glaunsinger BA. PLoS Pathog. 2020 Sep 4;16(9):e1008843. doi: 10.1371/journal.ppat.1008843. eCollection 2020 Sep. PubMed 32886723.
Backbone
  Vector backbone: pcDNA4/TO
  Backbone manufacturer: Invitrogen
  Backbone size w/o insert (bp): 5112
  Total vector size (bp): 7371
  Vector type: Mammalian Expression
  Selectable markers: Zeocin
Growth in bacteria
  Bacterial resistance: Ampicillin, 100 μg/mL
  Growth temperature: 37°C
  Growth strain: DH5alpha
  Copy number: High Copy
Gene/Insert
  Gene/Insert name: ORF24
  Species: KSHV (HHV-8)
  Insert size (bp): 2256
  Mutation: Amino acids L74, L75 mutated to alanine
  Entrez Gene: ORF24 (a.k.a. HHV8GK18_gp27)
  Promoter: CMV
  Tag / fusion protein: FLAG (C terminal on backbone)
  Cloning method: Unknown
  Sequencing primers: 5′ CGCAAATGGGCGGTAGGCGTG; 3′ TAGAAGGCACAGTCGAGG
Terms and licenses: Academic/Nonprofit Terms; Industry Terms: Not Available to Industry
How to cite: pcDNA4/TO-ORF24 L74A_L75A-3xFLAG was a gift from Britt Glaunsinger (Addgene plasmid # 138430 ; http://n2t.net/addgene:138430 ; RRID:Addgene_138430)
